>Addgene plasmid #69733 | pIC234 | addgene partial sequence | sequence record 128813 | EGFP-C 5'-CATGGTCCTGCTGGAGTTCGTG-3'
GACGAGCTGTCAGTCCGGAGGGGATCGGTGGAGCTCCACCGGTGGCGGCCGCTCTAGAGAGAATCTTTAT
TTTCAGGGCGCCGCCAAATTCAAAGAAACCGCTGCTGCTAAATTCGAACGCCAGCACATGGACAGCGGAG
GTGGAGGTACTAGTCTCGAGATGAAGCAAGATGCCTCAAGAAATGCTGCCTACACTGTGGATTGTGAAGA
TTATGTGCATGTGGTAGAATTTAATCCCTTTGAGAATGGGGATTCAGGAAACCTAATTGCATATGGTGGC
AATAATTATGTGGTCATTGGCACGTGTACGTTTCAGGAAGAAGAAGCAGACGTTGAAGGCATTCAGTATA
AAACACTTCGAACATTTCACCATGGAGTCAGGGTTGATGGCATAGCTTGGAGCCCAGAGACTAGACTTGA
TTCATTGCCTCCAGTAATCAAATTTTGTACTTCAGCTGCTGATATGAAAATTAGATTATTTACTTCAGAT
CTTCAGGATAAAAATGAATATAAGGTTTTAAAGGGCCATACCGATTTCATTAATGGTTTGGTGTTTGATC
CCAAAGAAGGCCAAGAAATTGCAAGTGTGAGTGACGATCACACCTGCAGGATTTGGAACTTGGAAGGAGT
GCAAACAGCTCATTTTGTTCTTCATTCTCCTGGCATGAGTGTGTGCTGGCATCCTGAGGAGACTTTTAAG
CTAATGGTTGCAGAGAAGAATGGAACAATCCGGTTTTATGATCTTTTGGCCCAACAGGCTATTTTATCTC
TTGAATCAGAACAAGTGCCATTAATGTCAGCACACTGGTGCTTAAAAAACACCTTCAAAGTTGGAGCCGT
TGCAGGAAATGATTGGTTAATTTGGGATATTACTCGGTCCAGTTATCCTCAAAATAAGAGACCTGTTCAC
ATGGATCGAGCCTGCTTAT
