>Addgene plasmid #69733 | pIC234 | addgene partial sequence | sequence record 128815 | pBABE3 5'-ACCCTAACTGACACACATTCC-3'
GCATTCATTTTATGTTTCAGGTTCAGGGGGAGGTGTGGGAGGTTTTTTAAAGCAAGTAAAACCTCTACAA
ATGTGGTATGGCTGATTATGATCAGTTATCTAGATCCGGTGGATCCCGGGCCCGCGGTACCGTCGACTGC
AGAATTCGAAGCTTTTATACTTCAGTCACCCAAAACAACAGCTTGTGGTCTCCTCCAATTACACACAGAG
GGAGAGTTCGATGCCAGGACAGTCCAGATCCAACGGCTACAGAACCCATGAGGATGGGCTGAGGGTGTCC
TAAATGATGAATTTGAAACTGGCTTGCCATTTTGCCAGGATAACCAGTGGTTGCAAACAGATTTTCACTA
ATTGTGGACCACCTGAATAAGCAGGCTCGATCCATGTGAACAGGTCTCTTATTTTGAGGATAACTGGACC
GAGTAATATCCCAAATTAACCAATCATTTCCTGCAACGGCTCCAACTTTGAAGGTGTTTTTTAAGCACCA
GTGTGCTGACATTAATGGCACTTGTTCTGATTCAAGAGATAAAATAGCCTGTTGGGCCAAAAGATCATAA
AACCGGATTGTTCCATTCTTCTCTGCAACCATTAGCTTAAAAGTCTCCTCAGGATGCCAGCACACACTCA
TGCCAGGAGAATGAAGAACAAAATGAGCTGTTTGCACTCCTTCCAAGTTCCAAATCCTGCAGGTGTGATC
GTCACTCACACTTGCAATTTCTTGGCCTTCTTTGGGATCAAACACCAAACCATTAATGAAATCGGTATGG
CCCTTTAAAACCTTATATTCATTTTTATCCTGAAGATCTGAAGTAAATAATCTAATTTTCATATCAGCAG
CTGAAGTAC
