>Addgene plasmid #69733 | pIC234 | depositor partial sequence | sequence record 131762 | Nup-37
TTTCGTGACCTTGTCCAGTAGAAGGCTATTTAATTTTCACAACTGCTTGAATTTTGACATACAAGATGAA
GCAAGATGCCTCAAGAAATGCTGCCTACACTGTGGATTGTGAAGATTATGTGCATGTGGTAGAATTTAAT
CCCTTTGAGAATGGGGATTCAGGAAACCTAATTGCATATGGTGGCAATAATTATGTGGTCATTGGCACGT
GTACGTTTCAGGAAGAAGAAGCAGACGTTGAAGGCATTCAGTATAAAACACTTCGAACATTTCACCATGG
AGTCAGGGTTGATGGCATAGCTTGGAGCCCAGAGACTAGACTTGATTCATTGCCTCCAGTAATCAAATTT
TGTACTTCAGCTGCTGATATGAAAATTAGATTATTTACTTCAGATCTTCAGGATAAAAATGAATATAAGG
TTTTAAAGGGCCATACCGATTTCATTAATGGTTTGGTGTTTGATCCCAAAGAAGGCCAAGAAATTGCAAG
TGTGAGTGACGATCACACCTGCAGGATTTGGAACTTGGAAGGAGTGCAAACAGCTCATTTTGTTCTTCAT
TCTCCTGGCATGAGTGTGTGCTGGCATCCTGAGGAGACTTTTAAGCTAATGGTTGCAGAGAAGAATGGAA
CAATCCGGTTTTATGATCTTTTGGCCCAACAGGCTATTTTATCTCTTGAATCAGAACAAGTGCCATTAAT
GTCAGCACACTGGTGCTTAAAAAACACCTTCAAAGTTGGAGCCGTTGCAGGAAATGATTGGTTAATTTGG
GATATTACTCGGTCCAGTTATCCTCAAAATAAGAGACCTGTTCACATGGATCGAGCCTGCTTATTCAGGT
GGTCCACAATTAGTGAAAATCTGTTTGCAACCACTGGTTATCCTGGCAAAATGGCAAGCCAGTTTCAAAT
TCATCATTTAGGACACCCTCAGCCCATCCTCATGGGTTCTGTAGCCGTTGGATCTGGACTGTCCTGGCAT
CGAACTCTCCCTCTGTGTGTAATTGGAGGAGACCACAAGCTGTTGTTTTGGGTGACTGAAGTATAAAGTG
TTTTCTGTACCTTAGATTCACAAACTTTGTATTTTTAGTACATATTTTGAAGAATTTCTATAGTACATAT
TTTGAAGAATTTTTATATCAAATATACCGTATACTTTAGAAAATGTCTCAGTTGCTTTTATTAAATAAAA
TGTTGATGGTTTGAAAAAAAAAAAAAAAAAAAAAAAAA
