[The description below was written by a language model from this plasmid's Addgene catalogue record.]
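Description:
pIC234 is a retroviral mammalian expression plasmid built on pJAG98, a derivative of the pBABE-blast backbone. It is maintained in bacteria as a high-copy plasmid under ampicillin selection, and it carries a blasticidin resistance marker for selecting transduced mammalian cells. As a pBABE-type vector, it would be expected to rely on Moloney murine leukemia virus-style long terminal repeats and a packaging signal. These allow the transcript to be packaged into retroviral particles in a suitable packaging line and integrated into target-cell genomes. No feature table is provided, however, so the promoters, origin of replication and viral elements are not individually documented in the record.

The payload is the human NUP37 coding sequence (about 981 bp), cloned between XhoI and EcoRI sites that both remain intact. NUP37 encodes a nuclear pore complex component. The insert differs from the GenBank reference protein by an E121K substitution. The record does not say whether this change is a natural variant, a cloning artefact or deliberate. The protein is fused at its N-terminus to an eYFP-TEV-S tag, which combines a yellow fluorescent protein, a TEV protease cleavage site and an S-tag. This arrangement allows the fusion to be imaged in live or fixed cells. It is also the kind of design generally used for two-step affinity purification, with capture through the fluorescent protein, release by TEV cleavage and recapture through the S-tag.

The stated purpose is retroviral expression of Nup37. The blasticidin marker makes the construct suitable for generating stable cell lines that express the tagged protein for localization or interaction studies, although the record does not describe specific applications.
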