Addgene plasmid #69733: pIC234
Purpose: Retroviral expression of Nup-37
Depositing lab: Iain Cheeseman. Depositing organization: Whitehead Institute for Biomedical Research.
Backbone
  Vector backbone: pJAG98 (pBABEblast)
  Vector type: Mammalian Expression, Retroviral
  Selectable markers: Blasticidin
Growth in bacteria
  Bacterial resistance: Ampicillin, 100 μg/mL
  Growth temperature: 37°C
  Growth strain: NEB Stable
  Copy number: High Copy
Gene/Insert
  Gene/Insert name: Nup-37
  Species: H. sapiens (human)
  Insert size (bp): 981
  Mutation: E121K compared to GenBank reference sequence NP_076962.2
  Entrez Gene: NUP37 (a.k.a. MCPH24, p37)
  Tag / fusion protein: eYFP-TEV-S (N terminal on insert)
  Cloning method: Restriction Enzyme; 5′ cloning site XhoI (not destroyed); 3′ cloning site EcoRI (not destroyed)
  Sequencing primers: 5′ EGFP-C; 3′ pBABE 3'
Terms and licenses: Academic/Nonprofit Terms; Industry Terms: Not Available to Industry
How to cite: pIC234 was a gift from Iain Cheeseman (Addgene plasmid # 69733 ; http://n2t.net/addgene:69733 ; RRID:Addgene_69733)
